>Addgene plasmid #51957 | Sirius/pcDNA3 | addgene full sequence | sequence record 405318 | Addgene NGS Result
CTTTCCATTGACGTCAATGGGTGGAGTATTTACGGTAAACTGCCCACTTGGCAGTACATCAAGTGTATCA
TATGCCAAGTACGCCCCCTATTGACGTCAATGACGGTAAATGGCCCGCCTGGCATTATGCCCAGTACATG
ACCTTATGGGACTTTCCTACTTGGCAGTACATCTACGTATTAGTCATCGCTATTACCATGGTGATGCGGT
TTTGGCAGTACATCAATGGGCGTGGATAGCGGTTTGACTCACGGGGATTTCCAAGTCTCCACCCCATTGA
CGTCAATGGGAGTTTGTTTTGGCACCAAAATCAACGGGACTTTCCAAAATGTCGTAACAACTCCGCCCCA
TTGACGCAAATGGGCGGTAGGCGTGTACGGTGGGAGGTCTATATAAGCAGAGCTCTCTGGCTAACTAGAG
AACCCACTGCTTACTGGCTTATCGAAATTAATACGACTCACTATAGGGAGACCCAAGCTTGGTACCGAGC
TCGGATCCGATGGTGAGCAAGGGCGAGGAGCTGTTCACCGGGGTGGTGCCCATCCTGGTCGAGCTGGACG
GCGACGTAAACGGCCACAGGTTCAGCGTGTCCGGCGAGGGCGAGGGCGATGCCACCTACGGCAAGCTGAC
CCTGAAGCTCATCTGCACCACCGGCAAGCTGCCCGTGCCCTGGCCCACCCTCGTGACCACCCTGCAATTC
GGCGTGCTGTGCTTCGCCCGCTACCCCGACCACATGAAGCAGCACGACTTCTTCAAGTCCGCCATGCCCG
AAGGCTACGTCCAGGAGCGTACCATCTTCTTCAAGGACGACGGCAACTACAAGACCCGCGCCGAGGTGAA
GTTCGAGGGCGACACCCTGGTGAACCGCATCGAGCTGAAGGGCATCGACTTCAAGGAGGACGGCAACATC
CTGGGGCACAAGCTGGAGTACAACGGGATAAGCTCAAACGTATATATCACCGCCGACAAGCAGAAGAACG
GCATCAAGGCCCACTTCAAGATCCGCCACAACATCGAGGACGGCGGCGTGCAGCTCGCCGACCACTACCA
GCAGAACACCCCCATCGGCGACGGCCCCGTGCTGCTGCCCGACAACCACTACCTGAGCGTCCAGTCCAAG
CTGAGCAAAGACCCCAACGAGAAGCGCGATCACATGGTCCTGCTGGAGTCCGTGACCGCCGCCGGGATCA
CTCTCGGCATGGACGAGCTGTACAAGTAAGAATTCTGCAGATATCCATCACACTGGCGGCCGCTCGAGCA
TGCATCTAGAGGGCCCTATTCTATAGTGTCACCTAAATGCTAGAGCTCGCTGATCAGCCTCGACTGTGCC
TTCTAGTTGCCAGCCATCTGTTGTTTGCCCCTCCCCCGTGCCTTCCTTGACCCTGGAAGGTGCCACTCCC
ACTGTCCTTTCCTAATAAAATGAGGAAATTGCATCGCATTGTCTGAGTAGGTGTCATTCTATTCTGGGGG
GTGGGGTGGGGCAGGACAGCAAGGGGGAGGATTGGGAAGACAATAGCAGGCATGCTGGGGATGCGGTGGG
CTCTATGGCTTCTGAGGCGGAAAGAACCAGCTGGGGCTCTAGGGGGTATCCCC
[124 nt withheld, positions 1594-1717]
C
[91 nt withheld, positions 1719-1809]
A
[49 nt withheld, positions 1811-1859]
CCTTTGACGTTGGAGTCCACGTTCTTT
[37 nt withheld, positions 1887-1923]
ACCCTATCTCGGTCTATTCTTTTGATTTATAAGGGATTTTGCCGATTTCGGCCTATTGGTTAAAAAATGA
GCTGATTTAACAAAAATTTAACGCGAATTAATTCTGTGGAATGTGTGTCAGTTAGGGTGTGGAAAGTCCC
CAGGCTCCCCAGCAGGCAGAAGTATGCAAAGCATGCATCTCAATTAGTCAGCAACCAGGTGTGGAAAGTC
CCCAGGCTCCCCAGCAGGCAGAAGTATGCAAAGCATGCATCTCAATTAGTCAGCAACCATAGTCCCGCCC
CTAACTCCGCCCATCCCGCCCCTAACTCCGCCCAGTTCCGCCCATTCTCCGCCCCATGGCTGACTAATTT
TTTTTATTTATGCAGAGGCCGAGGCCGCCTCTGCCTCTGAGCTATTCCAGAAGTAGTGAGGAGGCTTTTT
TGGAGGCCTAGGCTTTTGCAAAAAGCTCCCGGGAGCTTGTATATCCATTTTCGGATCTGATCAAGAGACA
GGATGAGGATCGTTTCGCATGATTGAACAAGATGGATTGCACGCAGGTTCTCCGGCCGCTTGGGTGGAGA
GGCTATTCGGCTATGACTGGGCACAACAGACAATCGGCTGCTCTGATGCCGCCGTGTTCCGGCTGTCAGC
GCAGGGGCGCCCGGTTCTTTTTGTCAAGACCGACCTGTCCGGTGCCCTGAATGAACTGCAGGACGAGGCA
GCGCGGCTATCGTGGCTGGCCACGACGGGCGTTCCTTGCGCAGCTGTGCTCGACGTTGTCACTGAAGCGG
GAAGGGACTGGCTGCTATTGGGCGAAGTGCCGGGGCAGGATCTCCTGTCATCTCACCTTGCTCCTGCCGA
GAAAGTATCCATCATGGCTGATGCAATGCGGCGGCTGCATACGCTTGATCCGGCTACCTGCCCATTCGAC
CACCAAGCGAAATATCGCATCGAGCGAGCACGTACTCGGATGGAAGCCGGTCTTGTCGATCAGGATGATC
TGGACGAAGAGCATCAGGGGCTCGCGCCAGCCGAACTGTTCGCCAGGCTCAAGGCGCGCATGCCCGACGG
CGAGGATCTCGTCGTGACCCATGGCGATGCCTGCTTGCCGAATATCATGGTGGAAAATGGCCGCTTTTCT
GGATTCATCGACTGTGGCCGGCTGGGTGTGGCGGACCGCTATCAGGACATAGCGTTGGCTACCCGTGATA
TTGCTGAAGAGCTTGGCGGCGAATGGGCTGACCGCTTCCTCGTGCTTTACGGTATCGCCGCTCCCGATTC
GCAGCGCATCGCCTTCTATCGCCTTCTTGACGAGTTCTTCTGAGCGGGACTCTGGGGTTCGAAATGACCG
ACCAAGCGACGCCCAACCTGCCATCACGAGATTTCGATTCCACCGCCGCCTTCTATGAAAGGTTGGGCTT
CGGAATCGTTTTCCGGGACGCCGGCTGGATGATCCTCCAGCGCGGGGATCTCATGCTGGAGTTCTTCGCC
CACCCCAACTTGTTTATTGCAGCTTATAATGGTTACAAATAAAGCAATAGCATCACAAATTTCACAAATA
AAGCATTTTTTTCACTGCATTCTAGTTGTGGTTTGTCCAAACTCATCAATGTATCTTATCATGTCTGTAT
ACCGTCGACCTCTAGCTAGAGCTTGGCGTAATCATGGTCATAGCTGTTTCCTGTGTGAAATTGTTATCCG
CTCACAATTCCACACAACATACGAGCCGGAAGCATAAAGTGTAAAGCCTGGGGTGCCTAATGAGTGAGCT
AACTCACATTAATTGCGTTGCGCTCACTGCCCGCTTTCCAGTCGGGAAACCTGTCGTGCCAGCTGCATTA
ATGAATCGGCCAACGCGCGGGGAGAGGCGGTTTGCGTATTGGGCGCTCTTCCGCTTCCTCGCTCACTGAC
TCGCTGCGCTCGGTCGTTCGGCTGCGGCGAGCGGTATCAGCTCACTCAAAGGCGGTAATACGGTTATCCA
CAGAATCAGGGGATAACGCAGGAAAGAACATGTGAGCAAAAGGCCAGCAAAAGGCCAGGAACCGTAAAAA
GGCCGCGTTGCTGGCGTTTTTCCATAGGCTCCGCCCCCCTGACGAGCATCACAAAAATCGACGCTCAAGT
CAGAGGTGGCGAAACCCGACAGGACTATAAAGATACCAGGCGTTTCCCCCTGGAAGCTCCCTCGTGCGCT
CTCCTGTTCCGACCCTGCCGCTTACCGGATACCTGTCCGCCTTTCTCCCTTCGGGAAGCGTGGCGCTTTC
TCATAGCTCACGCTGTAGGTATCTCAGTTCGGTGTAGGTCGTTCGCTCCAAGCTGGGCTGTGTGCACGAA
CCCCCCGTTCAGCCCGACCGCTGCGCCTTATCCGGTAACTATCGTCTTGAGTCCAACCCGGTAAGACACG
ACTTATCGCCACTGGCAGCAGCCACTGGTAACAGGATTAGCAGAGCGAGGTATGTAGGCGGTGCTACAGA
GTTCTTGAAGTGGTGGCCTAACTACGGCTACACTAGAAGAACAGTATTTGGTATCTGCGCTCTGCTGAAG
CCAGTTACCTTCGGAAAAAGAGTTGGTAGCTCTTGATCCGGCAAACAAACCACCGCTGGTAGCGGTGGTT
TTTTTGTTTGCAAGCAGCAGATTACGCGCAGAAAAAAAGGATCTCAAGAAGATCCTTTGATCTTTTCTAC
GGGGTCTGACGCTCAGTGGAACGAAAACTCACGTTAAGGGATTTTGGTCATGAGATTATCAAAAAGGATC
TTCACCTAGATCCTTTTAAATTAAAAATGAAGTTTTAAATCAATCTAAAGTATATATGAGTAAACTTGGT
CTGACAGTTACCAATGCTTAATCAGTGAGGCACCTATCTCAGCGATCTGTCTATTTCGTTCATCCATAGT
TGCCTGACTCCCCGTCGTGTAGATAACTACGATACGGGAGGGCTTACCATCTGGCCCCAGTGCTGCAATG
ATACCGCGAGACCCACGCTCACCGGCTCCAGATTTATCAGCAATAAACCAGCCAGCCGGAAGGGCCGAGC
GCAGAAGTGGTCCTGCAACTTTATCCGCCTCCATCCAGTCTATTAATTGTTGCCGGGAAGCTAGAGTAAG
TAGTTCGCCAGTTAATAGTTTGCGCAACGTTGTTGCCATTGCTACAGGCATCGTGGTGTCACGCTCGTCG
TTTGGTATGGCTTCATTCAGCTCCGGTTCCCAACGATCAAGGCGAGTTACATGATCCCCCATGTTGTGCA
AAAAAGCGGTTAGCTCCTTCGGTCCTCCGATCGTTGTCAGAAGTAAGTTGGCCGCAGTGTTATCACTCAT
GGTTATGGCAGCACTGCATAATTCTCTTACTGTCATGCCATCCGTAAGATGCTTTTCTGTGACTGGTGAG
TACTCAACCAAGTCATTCTGAGAATAGTGTATGCGGCGACCGAGTTGCTCTTGCCCGGCGTCAATACGGG
ATAATACCGCGCCACATAGCAGAACTTTAAAAGTGCTCATCATTGGAAAACGTTCTTCGGGGCGAAAACT
CTCAAGGATCTTACCGCTGTTGAGATCCAGTTCGATGTAACCCACTCGTGCACCCAACTGATCTTCAGCA
TCTTTTACTTTCACCAGCGTTTCTGGGTGAGCAAAAACAGGAAGGCAAAATGCCGCAAAAAAGGGAATAA
GGGCGACACGGAAATGTTGAATACTCATACTCTTCCTTTTTCAATATTATTGAAGCATTTATCAGGGTTA
TTGTCTCATGAGCGGATACATATTTGAATGTATTTAGAAAAATAAACAAATAGGGGTTCCGCGCACATTT
CCCCGAAAAGTGCCACCTGACGTCGACGGATCGGGAGATCTCCCGATCCCCTATGGTGCACTCTCAGTAC
AATCTGCTCTGATGCCGCATAGTTAAGCCAGTATCTGCTCCCTGCTTGTGTGTTGGAGGTCGCTGAGTAG
TGCGCGAGCAAAATTTAAGCTACAACAAGGCAAGGCTTGACCGACAATTGCATGAAGAATCTGCTTAGGG
TTAGGCGTTTTGCGCTGCTTCGCGATGTACGGGCCAGATATACGCGTTGACATTGATTATTGACTAGTTA
TTAATAGTAATCAATTACGGGGTCATTAGTTCATAGCCCATATATGGAGTTCCGCGTTACATAACTTACG
GTAAATGGCCCGCCTGGCTGACCGCCCAACGACCCCCGCCCATTGACGTCAATAATGACGTATGTTCCCA
TAGTAACGCCAATAGGGA
Features (pLannotate 1.2.2; 21 found; start..end, strand, type, name):
    201..404     +  promoter       CMV promoter: human cytomegalovirus (CMV) immediate early promoter
    400..433     +  LTR            5' LTR (truncated) (fragment): truncated 5' long terminal repeat (LTR) from HIV-1
    449..467     +  promoter       T7 promoter: promoter for bacteriophage T7 RNA polymerase
    500..1216    +  CDS            Sirius: Sirius is a basic (constitutively fluorescent) uv fluorescent protein published in 2009, derived from Aequorea victoria. It has very low acid sensitivity.
   1280..1298    -  promoter       SP6 promoter: promoter for bacteriophage SP6 RNA polymerase
   1324..1548    +  polyA_signal   bGH poly(A) signal: bovine growth hormone polyadenylation signal
   1552..1573    +  promoter       SV40 promoter (fragment): SV40 enhancer and early promoter
   1594..2022    +  rep_origin     f1 ori (sequence partly withheld): f1 bacteriophage origin of replication; arrow indicates direction of (+) strand synthesis
   2036..2365    +  promoter       SV40 promoter: SV40 enhancer and early promoter
   2432..3226    +  CDS            NeoR/KanR: aminoglycoside phosphotransferase from Tn5; aph(3')-II (or nptII); confers resistance to neomycin, kanamycin, and G418 (Geneticin®)
   3247..3405    +  CDS            ble (fragment): BLE_KLEPN - Experimental evidence at protein level: Swiss-Prot protein existence level 1. Binding protein with a strong affinity to the bleomycin family of antibiotics. Binds to CL990; an antimitotic-antibiotic compound. From Klebsiella pneumoniae.
   3400..3521    +  polyA_signal   SV40 poly(A) signal: SV40 polyadenylation signal
   3594..3610    -  protein_bind   lac operator: The lac repressor binds to the lac operator to inhibit transcription in E. coli. This inhibition can be relieved by adding lactose or isopropyl-β-D-thiogalactopyranoside (IPTG). lac repressor encoded by lacI
   3618..3648    -  promoter       lac promoter: promoter for the E. coli lac operon
   3663..3684    -  protein_bind   CAP binding site: CAP binding activates transcription in the presence of cAMP. E. coli catabolite activator protein
   3697..3789    -  CDS            lacI (fragment): lac repressor; lacI; The lac repressor binds to the lac operator to inhibit transcription in E. coli. This inhibition can be relieved by adding lactose or isopropyl-β-D-thiogalactopyranoside (IPTG).
   3972..4560    -  rep_origin     ori: high-copy-number ColE1/pMB1/pBR322/pUC origin of replication
   4731..5591    -  CDS            AmpR: β-lactamase; bla; confers resistance to ampicillin, carbenicillin, and related antibiotics
   5592..5696    -  promoter       AmpR promoter: bla
   5755..5807    -  misc_feature   bom (fragment): basis of mobility region from pBR322
   5962..200     +  enhancer       CMV enhancer (across the origin): human cytomegalovirus immediate early enhancer
