[The description below was written by a language model from this plasmid's Addgene catalogue record and pLannotate feature annotations shown in this document.]
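Description:
Sirius/pcDNA3 is a mammalian expression plasmid of about 6.1 kb built on the Invitrogen pcDNA3 backbone. It carries the coding sequence for Sirius, a synthetic ultramarine (UV-excited) fluorescent protein derived from Aequorea victoria GFP and described as photostable and largely insensitive to pH. The roughly 700 bp insert was cloned between the BamHI and EcoRI sites of the polylinker, both of which remain intact. It lies downstream of the human cytomegalovirus immediate-early enhancer and promoter and upstream of the bovine growth hormone polyadenylation signal, giving strong constitutive expression in transfected mammalian cells. No fusion tags are annotated on the Sirius reading frame. T7 and SP6 phage promoters flank the cloning region in opposing orientations, so either strand could be transcribed in vitro.

In E. coli the plasmid is maintained at high copy through a ColE1/pUC-type origin and selected with ampicillin via the β-lactamase gene. An f1 origin is also present and allows single-stranded DNA production. For mammalian cells, an SV40 enhancer/early promoter drives the Tn5 neomycin phosphotransferase gene, terminated by an SV40 poly(A) signal, so stable transfectants can be selected with G418. Several short annotations appear to be backbone remnants or partial sequence matches rather than functional parts. These include the HIV-1 LTR fragment, the ble, lacI and bom fragments, and the lac promoter and operator.

The construct is used to express Sirius as a short-wavelength fluorescent marker, for example in acidic compartments or in imaging where pH tolerance and photostability matter. It can also serve as a source of the Sirius coding sequence for subcloning.
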