Addgene plasmid #51957: Sirius/pcDNA3
Purpose: mammalian expression of Sirius, a pH-insensitive and photostable ultramarine fluorescent protein
Depositing lab: Takeharu Nagai. Depositing organization: The University of Osaka. Publication: An ultramarine fluorescent protein with increased photostability and pH insensitivity. Tomosugi W, Matsuda T, Tani T, Nemoto T, Kotera I, Saito K, Horikawa K, Nagai T. Nat Methods. 2009 May;6(5):351-3. doi: 10.1038/nmeth.1317. Epub 2009 Apr 6. PubMed 19349978.
Backbone
  Vector backbone: pcDNA3
  Backbone manufacturer: Invitrogen
  Vector type: Mammalian Expression
Growth in bacteria
  Bacterial resistance: Ampicillin, 100 μg/mL
  Growth temperature: 37°C
  Growth strain: DH5alpha
  Copy number: High Copy
Gene/Insert
  Gene/Insert name: Sirius
  Species: Synthetic
  Insert size (bp): 700
  Cloning method: Restriction Enzyme; 5′ cloning site BamHI (not destroyed); 3′ cloning site EcoRI (not destroyed)
  Sequencing primers: 5′ CMV-F; 3′ BGH-Rev
Terms and licenses: Academic/Nonprofit Terms; Industry Terms: Not Available to Industry
Depositor comments: GenBank accession number: AB444952
How to cite: Sirius/pcDNA3 was a gift from Takeharu Nagai (Addgene plasmid # 51957 ; http://n2t.net/addgene:51957 ; RRID:Addgene_51957)
