>Addgene plasmid #51957 | Sirius/pcDNA3 | depositor partial sequence | sequence record 79995 | insert
GGATCCGATGGTGAGCAAGGGCGAGGAGCTGTTCACCGGGGTGGTGCCCATCCTGGTCGAGCTGGACGGC
GACGTAAACGGCCACAGGTTCAGCGTGTCCGGCGAGGGCGAGGGCGATGCCACCTACGGCAAGCTGACCC
TGAAGCTCATCTGCACCACCGGCAAGCTGCCCGTGCCCTGGCCCACCCTCGTGACCACCCTGCAATTCGG
CGTGCTGTGCTTCGCCCGCTACCCCGACCACATGAAGCAGCACGACTTCTTCAAGTCCGCCATGCCCGAA
GGCTACGTCCAGGAGCGTACCATCTTCTTCAAGGACGACGGCAACTACAAGACCCGCGCCGAGGTGAAGT
TCGAGGGCGACACCCTGGTGAACCGCATCGAGCTGAAGGGCATCGACTTCAAGGAGGACGGCAACATCCT
GGGGCACAAGCTGGAGTACAACGGGATAAGCTCAAACGTATATATCACCGCCGACAAGCAGAAGAACGGC
ATCAAGGCCCACTTCAAGATCCGCCACAACATCGAGGACGGCGGCGTGCAGCTCGCCGACCACTACCAGC
AGAACACCCCCATCGGCGACGGCCCCGTGCTGCTGCCCGACAACCACTACCTGAGCGTCCAGTCCAAGCT
GAGCAAAGACCCCAACGAGAAGCGCGATCACATGGTCCTGCTGGAGTCCGTGACCGCCGCCGGGATCACT
CTCGGCATGGACGAGCTGTACAAGTAAGAATTC
