>Addgene plasmid #51957 | Sirius/pcDNA3 | addgene partial sequence | sequence record 80865 | T7 5'-TAATACGACTCACTATAGGG-3'
CGATGGTGAGCAAGGGCGAGGAGCTGTTCACCGGGGTGGTGCCCATCCTGGTCGAGCTGGACGGCGACGT
AAACGGCCACAGGTTCAGCGTGTCCGGCGAGGGCGAGGGCGATGCCACCTACGGCAAGCTGACCCTGAAG
CTCATCTGCACCACCGGCAAGCTGCCCGTGCCCTGGCCCACCCTCGTGACCACCCTGCAATTCGGCGTGC
TGTGCTTCGCCCGCTACCCCGACCACATGAAGCAGCACGACTTCTTCAAGTCCGCCATGCCCGAAGGCTA
CGTCCAGGAGCGTACCATCTTCTTCAAGGACGACGGCAACTACAAGACCCGCGCCGAGGTGAAGTTCGAG
GGCGACACCCTGGTGAACCGCATCGAGCTGAAGGGCATCGACTTCAAGGAGGACGGCAACATCCTGGGGC
ACAAGCTGGAGTACAACGGGATAAGCTCAAACGTATATATCACCGCCGACAAGCAGAAGAACGGCATCAA
GGCCCACTTCAAGATCCGCCACAACATCGAGGACGGCGGCGTGCAGCTCGCCGACCACTACCAGCAGAAC
ACCCCCATCGGCGACGGCCCCGTGCTGCTGCCCGACAACCACTACCTGAGCGTCCAGTCCAAGCTGAGCA
AAGACCCCAACGAGAAGCGCGATCACATGGTCCTGCTGGAGTCCGTGACCGCCGCCGGGATCACTCTCGG
CATGGACGAGCTGTACAAGTAAGAATTCTGCAGATATCCATCACACTGGCGGCCGCTCGAGCATGCATCT
AGAGGGCCCTATTCTATAGTGTCACCTAAATGCTAGAGCTCGCTGATCAGCCTCGACTGTGCCTTCTAGT
TGCCAGCCATCTGTTGTTTGCCCCTT
