>Addgene plasmid #51957 | Sirius/pcDNA3 | addgene partial sequence | sequence record 81852 | EGFP-N 5'-CGTCGCCGTCCAGCTCGACCAG-3'
CCTTGCTCCCATCGGATCCGAGCTCGGTACCAAGCTTGGGTCTCCCTATAGTGAGTCGTATTAATTTCGA
TAAGCCAGTAAGCAGTGGGTTCTCTAGTTAGCCAGAGAGCTCTGCTTATATAGACCTCCCACCGTACACG
CCTACCGCCCATTTGCGTCAATGGGGCGGAGTTGTTACGACATTTTGGAAAGTCCCGTTGATTTTGGTGC
CAAAACAAACTCCCATTGACGTCAATGGGGTGGAGACTTGGAAATCCCCGTGAGTCAAACCGCTATCCAC
GCCCATTGATGTACTGCCAAAACCGCATCACCATGGTAATAGCGATGACTAATACGTAGATGTACTGCCA
AGTAGGAAAGTCCCATAAGGTCATGTACTGGGCATAATGCCAGGCGGGCCATTTACCGTCATTGACGTCA
ATAGGGGGCGTACTTGGCATATGATACACTTGATGTACTGCCAAGTGGGCAGTTTACCGTAAATACTCCA
CCCATTGACGTCAATGGAAAGTCCCTATTGGCGTTACTATGGGAACATACGTCATTATTGACGTCAATGG
GCGGGGGTCGTTGGGCGGTCAGCCAGGCGGGCCATTTACCGTAAGTTATGTAACGCGGAACTCCATATAT
GGGCTATGAACTAATGACCCCGTAATTGATTACTATTAATAACTAGTCAATAATCAATGTCAACGCGTAT
ATCTGGCCCGTACATCGCGAAGCAGCGCAAAACGCCTAACCCTAAGCAGATTCTTCATGCAATTGTCGGT
CAAGCCTTGCCTTGTTGTAGCTTAAATTTTGCTCGCGCACTACTCAGCGACCTCCAACACACAAGCAGGG
AGCAGATACTGGCTTAACTATGCGGCATCAGAGCAGATTGTACT
